>Addgene plasmid #17785 | CJ64 (miR-1003 5' splice site mut) | addgene partial sequence | sequence record 23717 | 17785 with pCasper-F
TAGCTGCCGGTCCTGTTCGATAACGTCGTACTCGGGAATCACCTTTAACTTGTCCGCTATTGGGTATTTG
TCCTTAAACACATTCGTAATCTCTCCCACAATCATTGCCCTGGCCTCTGCAATGTAAAAAGTATTTATAA
AATATCGCTGGCTCTAAAGGAAACATATTAATCAAAGTATTGAGGCTTTATCAATCTAACATTTACAAGT
AGTCAGACCACAATTTTTAGACTGCACTTCTGCGTAAGTAAATGAAATGAAATGGTGACCTACTCTTGGG
TAGCCGTACTGTTATATGCTGACGAGCCTTCACCTGGGCCTGCTTTTTCTCCTGTTTCGTCTGATGCGTC
GGATGCGGCTGGACTGGCTGATTGTTGGGATTGGGTTTTGGATGCTGCTCCGAAAGGTGGGCCACAGCTT
TTGCGATGGTGGTGCCCACTATGCGGTTGCTGCAGGAACTACAGCTGAATGTTCGCTTTATTGTCTGCAG
CTCCTGGGGCTGGACGAAGGCCACGCCCTCACCCGGTGCGGCCATCTCCTGCGGCAAAACGTATGTGGGA
TTCCTGTCCAAGTAGCTCTCGATGCCCACCATAATGCGCTCCAGCAGGTTGGCCAGGTGCGGGTCTAGCT
GCGGCGGATTCGTCGTCTGGTTCACTGAGTTTAGGGTCTGCAGAAAGAAGTGTGCCTCCATGGTAAGCGG
ATTCATCTGCACGATCAGCGGGCTTTAGTCTAAAAATTCGAATGATACAAACTCGTACTCACGTAAAGCA
GTTTGTTTGGCATCATCTCGGCCATCGTCTTATTCTTCTTCGTGGCCTTTGTTACCGGAACCGGCTATGT
TGGGGCGCGGTGGANCCCCGGAAGCTGAAAGGTTAATCGAATGCGTTAACTTTTNCTGCAACTCGAAAGT
TTGCCGCCNTTGTTCGANTGCCAATAACTGNTGATTCGAAAAATCCAAANCNAAACCGGTTGAANTTTCG
TAGGGGGGCCCAACTAC
