>Addgene plasmid #17785 | CJ64 (miR-1003 5' splice site mut) | addgene partial sequence | sequence record 23718 | Pry1 5'-ccttagcatgtccgtggggtttgaat-3'
AATATAGAGAATTATTTTTAAGTTTTATTTTTAATAATTTGCGAGTACGCAAAGCTTGGCTGCAGGTCGA
CCTCGAGGCCTCGAGTTAACGTTACGTTAACGTTAACGTTCGAGGTCGACTCTAGAGGATCGCCTAGGCG
ATCCAGATCCACTAGTGGCCTATGCGGCCGCCGTCCTTGTGCGTCTCCTCCTTTCCGTTCGGCTGCTGCT
CCGTCTGCTGTGCTGTGTTTCCGGCGGTGGCGACCGCCTACGACTCTCCGATCTGCTGCGACTGCGACGC
GTCGACGACTTTGCCAGCTGGCTTTCCGATGCCACAGATTCGGCATCGCTGTCCGAGAGCTTTCCACTCG
AGGGCGTTCCATATTTGTGACGCAGCTCACGGCGCCTGTGAACATGTAAATGTGAGAGGACCGCCAGAGC
CAACCACATCCAGATGCCCACGTTCTGCGCAGCTTGAGGGCCAGTTCGCGCATCTCATCCTCGCGTTCCT
GCTGTTGCAGTCGTTCACGCTCGGTCTTTTCGATTTCCGCACGCTTATCGGCTTTATACTAGCTTCACGC
TGTGGATGAGGAGGAAGGGAAAACGGATGATTAGTTACACACCCCAAGAAAATCGATAATTGAGACCCGC
CATACAATTNGAAGCCGGCTGTNGCGTGCGAATGAGAGAGGTAGCTAAATGGTATACTGATTTTTTTGCT
CTACTTTGCCGACGCCGGAATTTTACTCTCTCGCNATTTTCTCTTTATTCTATCNAAANCTAAAGTTATG
G
