[The description below was written by a language model from this plasmid's Addgene catalogue record.]
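Description:
CJ64 (miR-1003 5' splice site mut) is a Drosophila P-element vector built on pCaSpeR4 carrying a tubulin promoter, a backbone of about 10.2 kb before the insert is added. According to the depositor's notes, the roughly 2.4 kb tubulin promoter sits between the EcoRI and KpnI sites of pCaSpeR4. The plasmid is maintained in E. coli under ampicillin selection. Its copy number is not recorded, and no feature table is provided, so the origin of replication and other backbone elements are not itemised. As a P-element vector, the backbone is of the type used for expression in fly cells or for transposase-mediated integration into the Drosophila genome.

The payload is a roughly 390 bp D. melanogaster miR-1003 minigene cloned between KpnI and NotI, immediately downstream of the tubulin promoter, which presumably drives its transcription. miR-1003 belongs to the class of intronic microRNA precursors in which the hairpin is defined by the intron itself, so that splicing rather than Drosha cleavage releases the pre-miRNA. In this version, site-directed mutagenesis altered the 5' splice site, and a second, compensatory change was introduced on the opposing arm of the stem, which should preserve hairpin base pairing despite the splice-site change. This design separates the requirement for splicing from the requirement for hairpin structure. If mature miRNA production is lost even though the stem remains intact, biogenesis depends on the splicing machinery. The construct is therefore best understood as a mutant for comparison with a wild-type miR-1003 minigene in studies of Drosha-independent microRNA processing, the subject of the associated publication.
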