Addgene plasmid #17785: CJ64 (miR-1003 5' splice site mut)
Depositing lab: David Bartel. Depositing organization: Whitehead Institute for Biomedical Research. Publication: Intronic microRNA precursors that bypass Drosha processing. Ruby JG, Jan CH, Bartel DP. Nature. 2007 Jul 5. 448(7149):83-6. 10.1038/nature05983 PubMed 17589500.
Backbone
  Vector backbone: pCaSpeR4-tubulin promoter
  Backbone size w/o insert (bp): 10200
  Vector type: Drosophila P-element vector
Growth in bacteria
  Bacterial resistance: Ampicillin, 100 μg/mL
  Growth temperature: 37°C
  Growth strain: DH5alpha
  Copy number: Unknown
Gene/Insert
  Gene/Insert name: dme-miR-1003 minigene 5' splice mut (alt name: miR-1003)
  Species: D. melanogaster (fly)
  Insert size (bp): 390
  Mutation: 5' splice site mut + compsensatory stem
  Cloning method: Restriction Enzyme; 5′ cloning site KpnI (unknown if destroyed); 3′ cloning site NotI (unknown if destroyed)
  Sequencing primers: 5′ n/a
Terms and licenses: Academic/Nonprofit Terms; Industry Terms: Not Available to Industry
Depositor comments: Site-directed mutagenesis was used to make 5' splice site mutations with the indicated primers: GCTGCGCAGA ACGTGGGCAT CTGGATGTGG TTGGC and GCCAACCACA TCCAGATGCC CACGTTCTGC GCAGC; CCTCTCACAT TTACATGTTC ACAGGCGCCG TGAG and CTCACGGCGC CTGTGAACAT GTAAATGTGA GAGG. pCaSpeR4 contains a ~2.4 kb tubulin promoter inserted between the EcoRI and KpnI sites.
How to cite: CJ64 (miR-1003 5' splice site mut) was a gift from David Bartel (Addgene plasmid # 17785 ; http://n2t.net/addgene:17785 ; RRID:Addgene_17785)
